Addgene plasmid #180717: pMYT064
Purpose: Spacer cassette with ConL4 and ConRE connectors to be used in the Dueber YTK and Ellis MYT systems
Depositing lab: Tom Ellis. Depositing organization: Imperial College London. Publication: A Multiplex MoClo Toolkit for Extensive and Flexible Engineering of Saccharomyces cerevisiae. Shaw WM, Khalil AS, Ellis T. ACS Synth Biol. 2023 Nov 6. doi: 10.1021/acssynbio.3c00423. PubMed 37930278.
Backbone
  Vector backbone: pYTK095
  Backbone manufacturer: John Dueber
  Vector type: Synthetic Biology
Growth in bacteria
  Bacterial resistance: Ampicillin, 100 μg/mL
  Growth temperature: 37°C
  Growth strain: DH5alpha
  Copy number: High Copy
Gene/Insert
  Gene/Insert name: 4/E Spacer Cassette
  Species: Synthetic
  Cloning method: Restriction Enzyme; 5′ cloning site Unknown (unknown if destroyed)
Terms and licenses: Academic/Nonprofit Terms; Industry Terms: Not Available to Industry
How to cite: pMYT064 was a gift from Tom Ellis (Addgene plasmid # 180717 ; http://n2t.net/addgene:180717 ; RRID:Addgene_180717)
