[The description below was written by a language model from this plasmid's Addgene catalogue record and pLannotate feature annotations shown in this document.]
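Description:
pMYT064 is a small (about 2.3 kb) synthetic-biology plasmid built on the pYTK095 backbone, the ampicillin-resistant cassette-level vector of the Yeast Toolkit (YTK) modular cloning system. It belongs to the Multiplex Yeast Toolkit (MYT) extension of that system for engineering Saccharomyces cerevisiae. The plasmid is maintained only in E. coli. The annotated features are a high-copy ColE1/pUC-type origin of replication and a β-lactamase (AmpR) gene driven by its native bla promoter, which confers ampicillin resistance. No yeast origin, yeast selectable marker or integration homology is annotated, consistent with a plasmid that serves as an assembly intermediate and is not itself delivered to yeast.

The payload is a synthetic "4/E" spacer cassette, a placeholder sequence flanked by the ConL4 left connector and the ConRE (end) right connector. In the YTK/MoClo hierarchy, transcription-unit cassettes carry ordered connector pairs, and these dictate each cassette's position when several are joined by Golden Gate assembly into a multigene plasmid. A spacer cassette takes the place of a real transcription unit. Here it bridges position 4 directly to the terminal connector, so an assembly with fewer genes than the destination format expects can still be closed correctly. The automated annotation did not detect the spacer or connector sequences, so their exact coordinates, their length and the flanking type IIS restriction sites are not documented in the record. They presumably lie in the unannotated region between the origin and the resistance gene. The cloning sites used to build the plasmid are also listed as unknown.
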