Features (pLannotate 1.2.2; 3 found; start..end, strand, type, name):
   1214..2074    -  CDS            AmpR: β-lactamase; bla; confers resistance to ampicillin, carbenicillin, and related antibiotics
   2075..2179    -  promoter       AmpR promoter: bla
   2282..570     +  rep_origin     ori (across the origin): high-copy-number ColE1/pMB1/pBR322/pUC origin of replication
>Addgene plasmid #180717 | pMYT064 | addgene full sequence | sequence record 369708 | Addgene NGS Result
CGCGTAATCTGCTGCTTGCAAACAAAAAAACCACCGCTACCAGCGGTGGTTTGTTTGCCGGATCAAGAGC
TACCAACTCTTTTTCCGAAGGTAACTGGCTTCAGCAGAGCGCAGATACCAAATACTGTTCTTCTAGTGTA
GCCGTAGTTAGGCCACCACTTCAAGAACTCTGTAGCACCGCCTACATACCTCGCTCTGCTAATCCTGTTA
CCAGTGGCTGCTGCCAGTGGCGATAAGTCGTGTCTTACCGGGTTGGACTCAAGACGATAGTTACCGGATA
AGGCGCAGCGGTCGGGCTGAACGGGGGGTTCGTGCACACAGCCCAGCTTGGAGCGAACGACCTACACCGA
ACTGAGATACCTACAGCGTGAGCTATGAGAAAGCGCCACGCTTCCCGAAGGGAGAAAGGCGGACAGGTAT
CCGGTAAGCGGCAGGGTCGGAACAGGAGAGCGCACGAGGGAGCTTCCAGGGGGAAACGCCTGGTATCTTT
ATAGTCCTGTCGGGTTTCGCCACCTCTGACTTGAGCGTCGATTTTTGTGATGCTCGTCAGGGGGGCGGAG
CCTATGGAAAAACGCCAGCAACGCGGCCTTTTTACGGTTCCTGGCCTTTTGCTGGCCTTTTGCTCACATG
TTCTTTCCTGCGTTATCCCCTGATTCTGTGGATAACCGTGCGGCCGCGCCTGCACTAGACGAACTAGGCA
AGATGCGTCCAATCCGTCTAAACATGGTGACAACGCTGGACAGATGACGTAACACCGAGCCACATCCTGA
AATCGAGGCAGGCTAACCGAAACCGTGACAATGCAAAGAGACAGCCTGACGCTGCTTGGTGTCTCGTATT
CCGAATTCCATGTCTAGATTCCCGTCTCAGGTAGAGTTCCCCGGTTACCTCTCCACGCGGTCTAACCATT
TGGGAAGCATGAGACGCGTAACTAGTCTAGCTGCAGGGACCAGCATATTCATGTCAGCGAAATCTGCTCG
TCAGTGGTGCTCACACTGACGAATCATGTACAGATCATACCGATGACTGCCTGGCGACTCACAACTAAGC
AAGACAGCCGGAACCAGCGCCGGCGAACACCACTGCATATATGGCATATCACAACAGTCCAGCGGCCGCG
ATTATCAAAAAGGATCTTCACCTAGATCCTTTTAAATTAAAAATGAAGTTTTAAATCAATCTAAAGTATA
TATGAGTAAACTTGGTCTGACAGTTACCAATGCTTAATCAGTGAGGCACCTATCTCAGCGATCTGTCTAT
TTCGTTCATCCATAGTTGCCTGACTCCCCGTCGTGTAGATAACTACGATACGGGAGGGCTTACCATCTGG
CCCCAGTGCTGCAATGATACCGCGGGACCCACGCTCACCGGCTCCAGATTTATCAGCAATAAACCAGCCA
GCCGGAAGGGCCGAGCGCAGAAGTGGTCCTGCAACTTTATCCGCCTCCATCCAGTCTATTAATTGTTGCC
GGGAAGCTAGAGTAAGTAGTTCGCCAGTTAATAGTTTGCGCAACGTTGTTGCCATTGCTACAGGCATCGT
GGTGTCACGCTCGTCGTTTGGTATGGCTTCATTCAGCTCCGGTTCCCAACGATCAAGGCGAGTTACATGA
TCCCCCATGTTGTGCAAAAAAGCGGTTAGCTCCTTCGGTCCTCCGATCGTTGTCAGAAGTAAGTTGGCCG
CAGTGTTATCACTCATGGTTATGGCAGCACTGCATAATTCTCTTACTGTCATGCCATCCGTAAGATGCTT
TTCTGTGACTGGTGAGTACTCAACCAAGTCATTCTGAGAATAGTGTATGCGGCGACCGAGTTGCTCTTGC
CCGGCGTCAATACGGGATAATACCGCGCCACATAGCAGAACTTTAAAAGTGCTCATCATTGGAAAACGTT
CTTCGGGGCGAAAACTCTCAAGGATCTTACCGCTGTTGAGATCCAGTTCGATGTAACCCACTCGTGCACC
CAACTGATCTTCAGCATCTTTTACTTTCACCAGCGTTTCTGGGTGAGCAAAAACAGGAAGGCAAAATGCC
GCAAAAAAGGGAATAAGGGCGACACGGAAATGTTGAATACTCATACTCTTCCTTTTTCAATATTATTGAA
GCATTTATCAGGGTTATTGTCTCATGAGCGGATACATATTTGAATGTATTTAGAAAAATAAACAAATAGG
GGTTCCGCGCACATTTCCCCGAAAAGTGCCACCTGTCATGACCAAAATCCCTTAACGTGAGTTTTCGTTC
CACTGAGCGTCAGACCCCGTAGAAAAGATCAAAGGATCTTCTTGAGATCCTTTTTTTCTG
